Addgene plasmid #86731: pBN280
Purpose: Tissue-specific FLP expression plasmid for C. elegans
Depositing lab: Peter Askjaer. Depositing organization: Centro Andaluz de Biologia del Desarrollo (CABD). Publication: An Efficient FLP-Based Toolkit for Spatiotemporal Control of Gene Expression in Caenorhabditis elegans. Munoz-Jimenez C, Ayuso C, Dobrzynska A, Torres-Mendez A, Ruiz PC, Askjaer P. Genetics. 2017 Aug;206(4):1763-1778. doi: 10.1534/genetics.117.201012. Epub 2017 Jun 23. PubMed 28646043.
Backbone
  Vector backbone: pBN9
  Vector type: Worm Expression
Growth in bacteria
  Bacterial resistance: Ampicillin, 100 μg/mL
  Growth temperature: 37°C
  Growth strain: DH5alpha
  Copy number: High Copy
Gene/Insert
  Gene/Insert name: Ptph-1::FLP D5
  Species: C. elegans (nematode)
  Cloning method: Gibson Cloning
  Sequencing primers: 5′ unknown
Terms and licenses: Academic/Nonprofit Terms; Industry Terms: Not Available to Industry
How to cite: pBN280 was a gift from Peter Askjaer (Addgene plasmid # 86731 ; http://n2t.net/addgene:86731 ; RRID:Addgene_86731)
