[The description below was written by a language model from this plasmid's Addgene catalogue record and pLannotate feature annotations shown in this document.]
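Description:
pBN280 is a 9.5 kb worm expression plasmid built on the pBN9 backbone by Gibson cloning, designed to express FLP recombinase in a tissue-specific manner in Caenorhabditis elegans. It is propagated in E. coli as a high-copy plasmid through a ColE1/pUC-type origin and selected with ampicillin via the β-lactamase gene and its native promoter. Short remnants of pBR322-type sequences (bom, rop) and a lacZα fragment are also detected in the backbone.

The payload is recorded as Ptph-1::FLP D5: the promoter of the C. elegans tph-1 gene driving the FLP D5 version of the yeast 2-micron site-specific recombinase. The FLP coding region is annotated as a single open reading frame of roughly 1.4 kb. The tph-1 promoter itself is not picked up as a feature, and the 3′ UTR is not identified in the record. The plasmid also carries an unc-119 coding sequence, the standard C. elegans rescue marker that allows transformants to be recognised by restored movement in unc-119 mutant animals. Four Gateway attB sites (attB1 to attB4) and a fragment of C. elegans col-34 genomic sequence lie around these cassettes. This arrangement resembles targeting vectors for single-copy genomic insertion, although the record does not state the integration method.

In use, FLP made in tph-1-expressing cells recombines FRT sites in a separate transgene or modified locus, switching gene expression on or off only in that tissue. The two sequence records (depositor and NGS) are the same length and show the same features in opposite orientations, apart from one minor origin-like fragment.
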