Features (pLannotate 1.2.2; 14 found; start..end, strand, type, name):
     43..631     -  rep_origin     ori: high-copy-number ColE1/pMB1/pBR322/pUC origin of replication
    802..1662    -  CDS            AmpR: β-lactamase; bla; confers resistance to ampicillin, carbenicillin, and related antibiotics
   1663..1767    -  promoter       AmpR promoter: bla
   1862..1897    +  CDS            rop (fragment): Rop protein, which maintains plasmids at low copy number; rop
   1999..2098    +  misc_feature   bom (fragment): basis of mobility region from pBR322
   2104..2261    -  CDS            lacZα (fragment): LacZα fragment of β-galactosidase; lacZ fragment
   2265..2285    +  protein_bind   attB3: mutant version of attB; core recombination site for the Gateway® BP reaction BP Clonase™
   3334..3354    +  protein_bind   attB2: mutant version of attB; core recombination site for the Gateway® BP reaction BP Clonase™
   3828..5198    +  CDS            FLP1: FLP_YEAST - Experimental evidence at protein level: Swiss-Prot protein existence level 1. Part of the plasmid amplification system, which corrects any decrease in copy number caused by a rare missegregation event. Catalyzes the recombination between the large inverted repetitions of the 2-micron plasmid during plasmid replication. This recombination event changes the direction of one of the two replication forks in the bidirectionally replicating molecule, effectively resulting in multiple rounds of replication from a single initiation event. Binds specifically to the FLP recognition target (F
   6043..6885    -  CDS            unc-119: UN119_CAEEL - Experimental evidence at protein level: Swiss-Prot protein existence level 1. Myristoyl-binding protein that acts as a cargo adapter: specifically binds the myristoyl moiety of a subset of N-terminally myristoylated proteins and is required for their localization. Plays a key role in ciliary membrane localization of proteins. Required for the establishment or function of the nervous system. From Caenorhabditis elegans.
   6996..7013    +  misc_feature   P element 5' end (fragment): No description available
   7877..7897    -  protein_bind   attB1: mutant version of attB; core recombination site for the Gateway® BP reaction BP Clonase™
   9021..9188    -  CDS            col-34 (fragment): COL34_CAEEL - Also known as ram-4. Experimental evidence at transcript level: Swiss-Prot protein existence level 2. Nematode cuticles are composed largely of collagen-like proteins. The cuticle functions both as an exoskeleton and as a barrier to protect the worm from its environment. From Caenorhabditis elegans.
   9438..9512    -  rep_origin     RSF ori (fragment): Plasmids containing the RSF 1030 origin of replication can be propagated in E. coli cells that contain additional plasmids with compatible origins.
>Addgene plasmid #86731 | pBN280 | depositor full sequence | sequence record 169072 | Full Sequence
GCAAAAGACCAGGAACCGTAAAAAGGCCGCGTTGCTGGCGTTTTTCCATAGGCTCCGCCCCCCTGACGAG
CATCACAAAAATCGACGCTCAAGTCAGAGGTGGCGAAACCCGACAGGACTATAAAGATACCAGGCGTTTC
CCCCTGGAAGCTCCCTCGTGCGCTCTCCTGTTCCGACCCTGCCGCTTACCGGATACCTGTCCGCCTTTCT
CCCTTCGGGAAGCGTGGCGCTTTCTCATAGCTCACGCTGTAGGTATCTCAGTTCGGTGTAGGTCGTTCGC
TCCAAGCTGGGCTGTGTGCACGAACCCCCCGTTCAGCCCGACCGCTGCGCCTTATCCGGTAACTATCGTC
TTGAGTCCAACCCGGTAAGACACGACTTATCGCCACTGGCAGCAGCCACTGGTAACAGGATTAGCAGAGC
GAGGTATGTAGGCGGTGCTACAGAGTTCTTGAAGTGGTGGCCTAACTACGGCTACACTAGAAGGACAGTA
TTTGGTATCTGCGCTCTGCTGAAGCCAGTTACCTTCGGAAAAAGAGTTGGTAGCTCTTGATCCGGCAAAC
AAACCACCGCTGGTAGCGGTGGTTTTTTTGTTTGCAAGCAGCAGATTACGCGCAGAAAAAAAGGATCTCA
AGAAGATCCTTTGATCTTTTCTACGGGGTCTGACGCTCAGTGGAACGAAAACTCACGTTAAGGGATTTTG
GTCATGAGATTATCAAAAAGGATCTTCACCTAGATCCTTTTAAATTAAAAATGAAGTTTTAAATCAATCT
AAAGTATATATGAGTAAACTTGGTCTGACAGTTACCAATGCTTAATCAGTGAGGCACCTATCTCAGCGAT
CTGTCTATTTCGTTCATCCATAGTTGCCTGACTCCCCGTCGTGTAGATAACTACGATACGGGAGGGCTTA
CCATCTGGCCCCAGTGCTGCAATGATACCGCGAGACCCACGCTCACCGGCTCCAGATTTATCAGCAATAA
ACCAGCCAGCCGGAAGGGCCGAGCGCAGAAGTGGTCCTGCAACTTTATCCGCCTCCATCCAGTCTATTAA
TTGTTGCCGGGAAGCTAGAGTAAGTAGTTCGCCAGTTAATAGTTTGCGCAACGTTGTTGCCATTGCTACA
GGCATCGTGGTGTCACGCTCGTCGTTTGGTATGGCTTCATTCAGCTCCGGTTCCCAACGATCAAGGCGAG
TTACATGATCCCCCATGTTGTGCAAAAAAGCGGTTAGCTCCTTCGGTCCTCCGATCGTTGTCAGAAGTAA
GTTGGCCGCAGTGTTATCACTCATGGTTATGGCAGCACTGCATAATTCTCTTACTGTCATGCCATCCGTA
AGATGCTTTTCTGTGACTGGTGAGTACTCAACCAAGTCATTCTGAGAATAGTGTATGCGGCGACCGAGTT
GCTCTTGCCCGGCGTCAATACGGGATAATACCGCGCCACATAGCAGAACTTTAAAAGTGCTCATCATTGG
AAAACGTTCTTCGGGGCGAAAACTCTCAAGGATCTTACCGCTGTTGAGATCCAGTTCGATGTAACCCACT
CGTGCACCCAACTGATCTTCAGCATCTTTTACTTTCACCAGCGTTTCTGGGTGAGCAAAAACAGGAAGGC
AAAATGCCGCAAAAAAGGGAATAAGGGCGACACGGAAATGTTGAATACTCATACTCTTCCTTTTTCAATA
TTATTGAAGCATTTATCAGGGTTATTGTCTCATGAGCGGATACATATTTGAATGTATTTAGAAAAATAAA
CAAATAGGGGTTCCGCGCACATTTCCCCGAAAAGTGCCACCTGACGTCTAAGAAACCATTATTATCATGA
CATTAACCTATAAAAATAGGCGTATCACGAGGCCCTTTCGTCTCGCGCGTTTCGGTGATGACGGTGAAAA
CCTCTGACACATGCAGCTCCCGGAGACGGTCACAGCTTGTCTGTAAGCGGATGCCGGGAGCAGACAAGCC
CGTCAGGGCGCGTCAGCGGGTGTTGGCGGGTGTCGGGGCTGGCTTAACTATGCGGCATCAGAGCAGATTG
TACTGAGAGTGCACCATATGCGGTGTGAAATACCGCACAGATGCGTAAGGAGAAAATACCGCATCAGGCG
CCATTCGCCATTCAGGCTGCGCAACTGTTGGGAAGGGCGATCGGTGCGGGCCTCTTCGCTATTACGCCAG
CTGGCGAAAGGGGGATGTGCTGCAAGGCGATTAAGTTGGGTAACGCCAGGGTTTTCCCAGTCACGACGTT
GTAAAACGACGGCCAGTGAATTATCAACTATGTATAATAAAGTTGCGGCCCATTAGGTCAGACAAAAATT
TCTGATCTTTAAACCTTATTGATTAAAACTAATTTTTGCCCGACTTTTTTGACACATGCACTAGACGCTT
GTACTCAAAATTTGGAAACCTTGCTCAAATCCACTACTCAGATATGACAGTAGCATCGATAATTGAACCA
TTATCCTGAAATCCCCTTTCCTGTCCCGGTTCATTTTCCAATTTTTTCAACGGTGGAAGAAGGGGCAAAT
TTTATACCAAAACGTCTCCGTTTATGACCCACCCCCTATGCAAAATAAACGGCTCTGGGAGAAATAGTAC
AGAAAACGCGGAGCCTGCTTGATTCCTTCTCCGAGGCGACAAAAAACGCATCATTCGTATTGTAAGATGC
ATGTGTGGCTGGCCTCTTTTGAATTTTACTGGTTTTTTATATTTCTACTAATATTTCGAAAAATTTTGTA
AGTAAATCATTGATTACGTTTACAAAAATTTAGAAACATTTCAAAATGATTACTTCTAAATTAATTATAT
TTACAGGTTAGTTCGAGTTACTTATGACCTTCCAATCCGCCATATCCGCCAAGGACGCTCCAATTAATTT
TTTAGAATTATTTTTTAACACATGTATTATTTTTTAACAATAAATTATTCATGAAATCATCAAATGTATA
TGTTCTACTATAATATTTAGGTCAAACTATAGAAAAGAAATCCTTGTTTTTGGAACAAAGGAGTTCAGAT
CCTGTGCATTTGATCTTGGATCCACATCTTTGGTCCATGGGAAAGCTTGGCACTGATCAAGAAGGATTCT
TCAAATATCTAAAATTGCCGGCTGCCCGTAGAATTCCATCAGTTTTCCAGAGTTTTAGTGAAAATTTGCA
TCCCGTTAGAAACAATCTACACAACGGTAAAAAGGACCCATTATTTTTACCGTACCGTTTTCCTTTATGG
CCCTCTATGCAAAAAATTATAGCGTGGAGGGGCAGTACAGAATAATAAAGTGTGAGAAAAAAAACTGCTC
TGCGAGAAATAGTACAGCAAACGCGGAGCATGCTTGATTCTATCCACTTTGTACAAGAAAGCTGGGTTAA
TACGACTCACTAGTGGGCAGATCTTCGAATGCATCGCGCGCACCGTACGTCTCGAGGAGCCGGCTGTAGC
ATGCGGCCGCGTAGTAAGCTCCGATGCGTTCCCGTTCATTATTCTTCTTCAATAAATTCGAAATCTGACA
TCATTCTCATCTTTTCCCATCATCACAAGCCGTGGGCTCATTTATTCTCCCACGGAAACCATGACAGCAA
AAATAAATAGAGTGGCGCCTTATTCGACTCATTTCGTTTTTTTTTCTCCGGATATTAGATTGTGTGGCAG
GCGGCTCCATTGTATATTACGTGCCGAATTCCAGAAGCACCACGCCATCGGATATCTAAAAGAGGAGGTG
TCTTTGTTTGCGCATAATAAAACAATCAATCAACACAGCAAAGACCCCTCTCAACCTCATTTCATGATTT
TCTTTGGTTTTTAGGTAGCATTGCTCTCTTCAATCATGGTACCAAAAATGCCACAATTCGACATTCTCTG
TAAGACACCACCAAAAGTCCTCGTCCGTCAATTCGTCGAGCGTTTCGAGCGTCCATCCGGAGAGAAGATC
GCCCTCTGCGCCGCCGAGCTCACCTACCTCTGCTGGATGATCACCCACAACGGAACCGCCATCAAGCGTG
CCACCTTCATGTCCTACAACACCATCATCTCCAACTCCCTCTCCTTCGACATCGTCAACAAGTCCCTCCA
ATTCAAGTACAAGACCCAAAAGGCCACCATCCTCGAGGCCTCCCTCAAGGTAAGTTTAAACATATATATA
CTAACTAACCCTGATTATTTAAATTTTCAGAAGCTCATCCCAGCCTGGGAGTTCACCATCATCCCATACT
ACGGACAAAAGCACCAATCCGACATCACCGACATCGTCTCCTCCCTCCAACTCCAATTCGAGTCCTCCGA
GGAGGCCGACAAGGGAAACTCCCACTCCAAGAAGATGCTCAAGGCCCTCCTCTCCGAGGGAGAGTCCATC
TGGGAGATCACCGAGAAGATCCTCAACTCCTTCGAGTACACCTCCCGTTTCACCAAGACCAAGACCCTCT
ACCAATTCCTCTTCCTCGCCACCTTCATCAACTGCGGACGTTTCTCCGACATCAAGAACGTCGACCCAAA
GTCCTTCAAGCTCGTCCAAAACAAGTACCTCGGAGTCATCATCCAATGCCTCGTCACCGAGACCAAGACC
TCCGTCTCCCGTCACATCTACTTCTTCTCCGCCCGTGGACGTATCGACCCACTCGTCTACCTCGACGAGT
TCCTCCGTAACTCCGAGCCAGTCCTCAAGCGTGTCAACCGTACCGGAAACTCCTCCTCCAACAAGCAAGA
GTACCAACTCCTCAAGGACAACCTCGTCCGTTCCTACAACAAGGCCCTCAAGAAGAACGCCCCATACTCC
ATCTTCGCCATCAAGAACGGACCAAAGTCCCACATCGGACGTCACCTCATGACCTCCTTCCTCTCCATGA
AGGTAAGTTTAAACATGATTTTACTAACTAACTAATCTGATTTAAATTTTCAGGGACTCACCGAGCTCAC
CAACGTCGTCGGAAACTGGTCCGACAAGCGTGCCTCCGCCGTCGCCCGTACCACCTACACCCACCAAATC
ACCGCCATCCCAGACCACTACTTCGCCCTCGTCTCCCGTTACTACGCCTACGACCCAATCTCCAAGGAGA
TGATCGCCCTCAAGGACGAGACCAACCCAATCGAGGAGTGGCAACACATCGAGCAACTCAAGGGATCCGC
CGAGGGATCCATCCGTTACCCAGCCTGGAACGGAATCATCTCCCAAGAGGTCCTCGACTACCTCTCCTCC
TACATCAACCGTCGTATCTAACGCGTATGTATCTGCATATCCTTCAAATGTTGTCCATATTGTATCAGTA
AATTATAATGCCCCCTTTTTATATATTCTCCTTATCATGTAAATGTTCTATTGATTTTTTGCTGGTGTAA
AACGTTTTTATAGTAAATCCTCTCCACAGTGAATTTGTTAAATTGTATCAAAACAAGACATTGATTAAAT
TTGTTCGAGACTTGTGGATTGTAAAATATTTTGCAGAAAATGGCAATATTCATTTAGAAACATTACTTCC
ATAATAGGAAAAACTATTTATGAGTTTTCATGTGCCTATGCAAGTTCCCACTCTGTGTGAATTTCATCAT
ACAAATTGAGCAAACATAAGGTTTATGTCCAGTATGGGTTCTCAGATGTTTTGTAAGAGTTGAGCTGTCG
GTGAATGCCTTCTCACATTGAGCACATGGATACGGTCTCTCTCCAGTGTGTGTTCTGAAATAATGAAAAA
TAGTCTTGCAATATGTTTCTACTATTCGAGAAAAAATGTAATTTTTTTTCTTATGGTAACCCGGCTTTCC
CCGGGCCTAGTTCTAGACATTCTCTAATGAAAAAATCTTTCAGTTGAAATTGAAAATGAGTTAAAGTTGG
AGTTTTTATTGAAAACAGATTTCCGTGTGATTAGTGTTTTTAGCGAGTGTGACAGGACAGCGAAAAAATA
TAGAAACAAGGGGGGAACTGAAAAGCTTAGGAATGCATTGAACATGAGAAGGGGAAGGGGAAGGAACAAA
CTAGACAGGAATTATTGGAATTTAATCACATTTGGAGTTTTTTTTCTATTCGACAGAATAATTATCCAGA
ACATTTTTGTATTAAATATTTATGCATCATATGAGTAGTCGGCTTTGTTGTGCATGACGAGTTTGTTATC
GACGAAATAGAAGCTGTCAGAACGAGTCTCGTTTGGATTGTTGATCATGTCGTCCACTGAAAAAGAGATT
AGTCTTTTGAATTGTACTTTTTAGAATAATGACTCACTGAGTTGTTGAGAGAGTTGAGGGAACTCATAGA
TATGTTCACAGTTGTTTCGTGAATTCGGAATACAGAATCCGAATTCAAAGTCAAAACACTTCAGAAGGCG
ATCTTTGAAGAAGTGACGTTCGATCATTCGGAAATGATGGATTGGGATGTCTCCTACTTTGAATTCCACA
GTTGCTCCGACCGTTTTGAGTTTCAAAAAGTTTGGAGCAAATCTATAACGCACGTATCTTGCCGACTCCT
GTGGCGACTCATCATTCTCCTGATCGTTCTCCGGTTTGGCGATCTCGAAAAGCACTTGCTCAGTGTCCAG
ATCACGGATTTGGAACTTGGTGAACTCGATGTTATAGATGTTCGCAGATGGGGAGCATAAGAATCCTAAA
TTTATGTTTTAAACTGAAATCCAAAGGGAGCAAGATACCTTGAGTGATTCCCGGAAGTGCTAAAACGTCG
TTCGGAGTGATTTGAGCTTTCTTCGCAAGCTCCGATTCCGTTGTGATTCCTTGTTCGGTGCTTGGTGGTG
GCCGTGGCATCTGGAAATATGGAAAAGTTCAACAAAAAGAAAAGAGAAAAGAATGAAATCGGATATCAAG
AGTTAGTTGAGCGGTTTCTCTAGTTTTCTGAGTCTCACCTGCGACGGGAAGGTCGCCGAGCCGGGTGGAA
TCGATCGTTGTTGCTCGGCTTTCATATCGGTTTGGTTGGAAGCGGCTGAAAACGGAAAGAAGTGGAAGAA
GGAAAAGAGTGTGGTGTGACAGGAAAATGGTAATTAGAGGGTGCCAAATAACCAGCTATATTTTGTTTTT
TTTTGAAAACATTTTTAAAAAGAAAAATACGATAATGATATCAGATGGATTTCCGGAAAACTGGTATGAA
AAATTTCAACCTTTTTGAGTACATGTAATCAAAATACACTTTGTAAATTATCATTTTTATTGAAACTCCA
CCATTTTTCTATTTATAACGCTAATAATTTGAAAAAGAAACCTATTGCGAACCGCGGGGTGAATCCCAAA
AACGAATGCGTTTTGGTGGAGTGATTGATTCGAATCGAAGAAGAAAAAGAAGAAGACGTGGAATAGAGAG
CTCACTCTTAACCGAGCAGCACACACCGACAGAAAAAAAAATGAAATGAATGAGGGTCTTCTTCTTCTTC
TTCTTCGAATGATTGACAGAAATGGGAAAAAGAGGAAGATTGAGAAGGGAAAAAGGAAGGAGAAAAGAAG
CAGAAGAAGACGTCAGAGAGGAGAGGAACGAGCGGAAAAGCAGCGGGCGCAAGTCATAGAAGTAGCAGAG
CTGGGGAGAAGAAGACACTATCCAAGAAAGGAATGACGAGAGAGTATGCAAAGGGGTATAGGGTGCAGAC
AGAATAGGAACAGAATAACAGATGATGAGCCAAGAAGAGTTGAAAAGGGCGATGAATTTGTCATGTAACT
TAATTTGGGTCAATTTGAGCATGATGAATTGAAATCATCCCTTGTTGGGAGTTAATAACCGGTTTGTTAT
CAGAAACCCTGTAATAGAAGGGCGCCCTAACTTTGAGCCAATTCATCCCGGTTTCTGTCAAATATATCAA
AAAGTGGTCAACTGACAAATTGTTTTTGATATTATAATAAACATTTTATCCGTTAACAATTTTCGAATAC
TTTTTACAAGGACTTGGATAAATTGGCTCAAAGAGCCTGCTTTTTTGTACAAACTTGAATTCAAAAACGC
AGAACTCGTACTGTTGGATGCCTGTGTAGCGGTCCTCTATTGATTTTTGCTATTTTTTGATAATTTTACT
GTAAATTATGAGTTATTCCAATTAACATTCCTAGCTAAATGTAAGTTAGCGACCAATTTTTTAGCAACCC
CATTTTATGACTTTTCAGAATATCGCCTACTGGGTCAACGACACTTGTTTGGAACTAAGGGTCTTCCCAA
TTTTTTTTAAATCTTCATAGGCTTGACAGAATCAGGGTTCTTCAAGCAGCTTTGAGAGGGAATCAATTGC
AACATTTGATGTTAAATTTATATTTTTTATAGTTCTCTGGTGAAATGGGGACCACCGCAAAGCCCCTTTT
ATGTTTTTAACTTGAATAAAATCTTGTATTAAATTGTGATTTATAGATCTGTATGGGTAATTTGAAGGAA
AAGAAAGGGAGCTCCCAAAAGTGCCTTACAGATCCAGGCCCAATAAATGTAAACTATTGGGCAGTAGTAT
GGCAAAAATCGTGCGGAATTTGAAAAACCTAGAATTAAAATAAATATTCAACACAAATGTTCGAGATATT
TTAAGTTCGGAGTGTATATCTAGAACATATTGTACAAGTAGGTCTACGGGATCGTCTACGGGAAAATTTG
ATTTCCTCGAAGATGTATTTAATGAATTCTCTAATGTTGCAGGTCTTTGTATTTGACAGAATGTTGGTTT
TTGAAACTTATTCGCCATAATTGCTTGGCTACTACATGTCTCATGCCATTGACACTATCCTGTACTCGAA
ATTTGTTAAGTAACTACCCACCGTCCACTTATGACGAGAGGGTCAATTAAGGTCACTCCACAAAAGTAAA
TTTGAAAACACATGAGAAAAAGTGATCTGAATTCCCTTGAAGTGGCTAAAACAAAGCAGATGAGGGATAC
GACGTATGCGACTACTGAGAGATAAGGTCGAAACTTGATAAGGATGCTGCTTACCTGCTTAGCAAGTTTC
TTCGCACAGGAGAAAGTGACAAGCTAAACTATCAAATTCATCTAAAACCTCAAAAAATTATTTTGGATGA
AATAATGTTTTATTTTGAGCAACGCATAAGGCAAAGAATAAATTAAAGGCGATCCGCTTAGCGGCGAGTT
CCGTCCTCGAAGAAGATTCCTCCATCGATGGCGCAGTACTTTGGACAGATTCCACGCTCTCCTGGGGTTC
CTGGTGGTCCGACTGGTCCTGGCTGTCCTGGGTTTCCGTCGGCTCCTGGCTTGCCGTCTGGTCCTGGTGG
TCCCTTTGGTCCAGGTTGTCCTGAAAGATGTGGTGATTAGATATGGATTGAAAAACTATGAAATGATTAC
CTGGGGTTCCGTCGTTTCCTGGTTGTCCGGATGGTCCTGGTGGTCCGACTGGTCCTGGCTCTCCGGTGGA
TCCTGGCTCTCCCTTTTGGACTGGCTCGCAGACAGCTGGAAGTCCCTCCAACTTTCTATACAAAGTTGAT
AGCTTGGCGTAATCATGGTCATAGCTGTTTCCTGTGTGAAATTGTTATCCGCTGGTATCAGCTCACTCAA
AGGCGGTAATACGGTTATCCACAGAATCAGGGGATAACGCAGGAAAGAACATGTGAGCAAAAGGCCA
