Features (pLannotate 1.2.2; 14 found; start..end, strand, type, name):
     40..1410    -  CDS            FLP1: FLP_YEAST - Experimental evidence at protein level: Swiss-Prot protein existence level 1. Part of the plasmid amplification system, which corrects any decrease in copy number caused by a rare missegregation event. Catalyzes the recombination between the large inverted repetitions of the 2-micron plasmid during plasmid replication. This recombination event changes the direction of one of the two replication forks in the bidirectionally replicating molecule, effectively resulting in multiple rounds of replication from a single initiation event. Binds specifically to the FLP recognition target (F
   1884..1904    -  protein_bind   attB2: mutant version of attB; core recombination site for the Gateway® BP reaction BP Clonase™
   2952..2972    -  protein_bind   attB3: mutant version of attB; core recombination site for the Gateway® BP reaction BP Clonase™
   2976..3133    +  CDS            lacZα (fragment): LacZα fragment of β-galactosidase; lacZ fragment
   3139..3238    -  misc_feature   bom (fragment): basis of mobility region from pBR322
   3340..3375    -  CDS            rop (fragment): Rop protein, which maintains plasmids at low copy number; rop
   3470..3574    +  promoter       AmpR promoter: bla
   3575..4435    +  CDS            AmpR: β-lactamase; bla; confers resistance to ampicillin, carbenicillin, and related antibiotics
   4606..5194    +  rep_origin     ori: high-copy-number ColE1/pMB1/pBR322/pUC origin of replication
   5376..5396    +  protein_bind   attB4: mutant version of attB; core recombination site for the Gateway® BP reaction BP Clonase™
   5567..5734    +  CDS            col-34 (fragment): COL34_CAEEL - Also known as ram-4. Experimental evidence at transcript level: Swiss-Prot protein existence level 2. Nematode cuticles are composed largely of collagen-like proteins. The cuticle functions both as an exoskeleton and as a barrier to protect the worm from its environment. From Caenorhabditis elegans.
   6858..6878    +  protein_bind   attB1: mutant version of attB; core recombination site for the Gateway® BP reaction BP Clonase™
   7742..7759    -  misc_feature   P element 5' end (fragment): No description available
   7870..8712    +  CDS            unc-119: UN119_CAEEL - Experimental evidence at protein level: Swiss-Prot protein existence level 1. Myristoyl-binding protein that acts as a cargo adapter: specifically binds the myristoyl moiety of a subset of N-terminally myristoylated proteins and is required for their localization. Plays a key role in ciliary membrane localization of proteins. Required for the establishment or function of the nervous system. From Caenorhabditis elegans.
>Addgene plasmid #86731 | pBN280 | addgene full sequence | sequence record 171528 | Addgene NGS Result
TGGACAACATTTGAAGGATATGCAGATACATACGCGTTAGATACGACGGTTGATGTAGGAGGAGAGGTAG
TCGAGGACCTCTTGGGAGATGATTCCGTTCCAGGCTGGGTAACGGATGGATCCCTCGGCGGATCCCTTGA
GTTGCTCGATGTGTTGCCACTCCTCGATTGGGTTGGTCTCGTCCTTGAGGGCGATCATCTCCTTGGAGAT
TGGGTCGTAGGCGTAGTAACGGGAGACGAGGGCGAAGTAGTGGTCTGGGATGGCGGTGATTTGGTGGGTG
TAGGTGGTACGGGCGACGGCGGAGGCACGCTTGTCGGACCAGTTTCCGACGACGTTGGTGAGCTCGGTGA
GTCCCTGAAAATTTAAATCAGATTAGTTAGTTAGTAAAATCATGTTTAAACTTACCTTCATGGAGAGGAA
GGAGGTCATGAGGTGACGTCCGATGTGGGACTTTGGTCCGTTCTTGATGGCGAAGATGGAGTATGGGGCG
TTCTTCTTGAGGGCCTTGTTGTAGGAACGGACGAGGTTGTCCTTGAGGAGTTGGTACTCTTGCTTGTTGG
AGGAGGAGTTTCCGGTACGGTTGACACGCTTGAGGACTGGCTCGGAGTTACGGAGGAACTCGTCGAGGTA
GACGAGTGGGTCGATACGTCCACGGGCGGAGAAGAAGTAGATGTGACGGGAGACGGAGGTCTTGGTCTCG
GTGACGAGGCATTGGATGATGACTCCGAGGTACTTGTTTTGGACGAGCTTGAAGGACTTTGGGTCGACGT
TCTTGATGTCGGAGAAACGTCCGCAGTTGATGAAGGTGGCGAGGAAGAGGAATTGGTAGAGGGTCTTGGT
CTTGGTGAAACGGGAGGTGTACTCGAAGGAGTTGAGGATCTTCTCGGTGATCTCCCAGATGGACTCTCCC
TCGGAGAGGAGGGCCTTGAGCATCTTCTTGGAGTGGGAGTTTCCCTTGTCGGCCTCCTCGGAGGACTCGA
ATTGGAGTTGGAGGGAGGAGACGATGTCGGTGATGTCGGATTGGTGCTTTTGTCCGTAGTATGGGATGAT
GGTGAACTCCCAGGCTGGGATGAGCTTCTGAAAATTTAAATAATCAGGGTTAGTTAGTATATATATGTTT
AAACTTACCTTGAGGGAGGCCTCGAGGATGGTGGCCTTTTGGGTCTTGTACTTGAATTGGAGGGACTTGT
TGACGATGTCGAAGGAGAGGGAGTTGGAGATGATGGTGTTGTAGGACATGAAGGTGGCACGCTTGATGGC
GGTTCCGTTGTGGGTGATCATCCAGCAGAGGTAGGTGAGCTCGGCGGCGCAGAGGGCGATCTTCTCTCCG
GATGGACGCTCGAAACGCTCGACGAATTGACGGACGAGGACTTTTGGTGGTGTCTTACAGAGAATGTCGA
ATTGTGGCATTTTTGGTACCATGATTGAAGAGAGCAATGCTACCTAAAAACCAAAGAAAATCATGAAATG
AGGTTGAGAGGGGTCTTTGCTGTGTTGATTGATTGTTTTATTATGCGCAAACAAAGACACCTCCTCTTTT
AGATATCCGATGGCGTGGTGCTTCTGGAATTCGGCACGTAATATACAATGGAGCCGCCTGCCACACAATC
TAATATCCGGAGAAAAAAAAACGAAATGAGTCGAATAAGGCGCCACTCTATTTATTTTTGCTGTCATGGT
TTCCGTGGGAGAATAAATGAGCCCACGGCTTGTGATGATGGGAAAAGATGAGAATGATGTCAGATTTCGA
ATTTATTGAAGAAGAATAATGAACGGGAACGCATCGGAGCTTACTACGCGGCCGCATGCTACAGCCGGCT
CCTCGAGACGTACGGTGCGCGCGATGCATTCGAAGATCTGCCCACTAGTGAGTCGTATTAACCCAGCTTT
CTTGTACAAAGTGGATAGAATCAAGCATGCTCCGCGTTTGCTGTACTATTTCTCGCAGAGCAGTTTTTTT
TCTCACACTTTATTATTCTGTACTGCCCCTCCACGCTATAATTTTTTGCATAGAGGGCCATAAAGGAAAA
CGGTACGGTAAAAATAATGGGTCCTTTTTACCGTTGTGTAGATTGTTTCTAACGGGATGCAAATTTTCAC
TAAAACTCTGGAAAACTGATGGAATTCTACGGGCAGCCGGCAATTTTAGATATTTGAAGAATCCTTCTTG
ATCAGTGCCAAGCTTTCCCATGGACCAAAGATGTGGATCCAAGATCAAATGCACAGGATCTGAACTCCTT
TGTTCCAAAAACAAGGATTTCTTTTCTATAGTTTGACCTAAATATTATAGTAGAACATATACATTTGATG
ATTTCATGAATAATTTATTGTTAAAAAATAATACATGTGTTAAAAAATAATTCTAAAAAATTAATTGGAG
CGTCCTTGGCGGATATGGCGGATTGGAAGGTCATAAGTAACTCGAACTAACCTGTAAATATAATTAATTT
AGAAGTAATCATTTTGAAATGTTTCTAAATTTTTGTAAACGTAATCAATGATTTACTTACAAAATTTTTC
GAAATATTAGTAGAAATATAAAAAACCAGTAAAATTCAAAAGAGGCCAGCCACACATGCATCTTACAATA
CGAATGATGCGTTTTTTGTCGCCTCGGAGAAGGAATCAAGCAGGCTCCGCGTTTTCTGTACTATTTCTCC
CAGAGCCGTTTATTTTGCATAGGGGGTGGGTCATAAACGGAGACGTTTTGGTATAAAATTTGCCCCTTCT
TCCACCGTTGAAAAAATTGGAAAATGAACCGGGACAGGAAAGGGGATTTCAGGATAATGGTTCAATTATC
GATGCTACTGTCATATCTGAGTAGTGGATTTGAGCAAGGTTTCCAAATTTTGAGTACAAGCGTCTAGTGC
ATGTGTCAAAAAAGTCGGGCAAAAATTAGTTTTAATCAATAAGGTTTAAAGATCAGAAATTTTTGTCTGA
CCTAATGGGCCCAACTTTATTATACATAGTTGATAATTCACTGGCCGTCGTTTTACAACGTCGTGACTGG
GAAAACCCTGGCGTTACCCAACTTAATCGCCTTGCAGCACATCCCCCTTTCGCCAGCTGGCGTAATAGCG
AAGAGGCCCGCACCGATCGCCCTTCCCAACAGTTGCGCAGCCTGAATGGCGAATGGCGCCTGATGCGGTA
TTTTCTCCTTACGCATCTGTGCGGTATTTCACACCGCATATGGTGCACTCTCAGTGCAATCTGCTCTGAT
GCCGCATAGTTAAGCCAGCCCCGACACCCGCCAACACCCGCTGACGCGCCCTGACGGGCTTGTCTGCTCC
CGGCATCCGCTTACAGACAAGCTGTGACCGTCTCCGGGAGCTGCATGTGTCAGAGGTTTTCACCGTCATC
ACCGAAACGCGCGAGACGAAAGGGCCTCGTGATACGCCTATTTTTATAGGTTAATGTCATGATAATAATG
GTTTCTTAGACGTCAGGTGGCACTTTTCGGGGAAATGTGCGCGGAACCCCTATTTGTTTATTTTTCTAAA
TACATTCAAATATGTATCCGCTCATGAGACAATAACCCTGATAAATGCTTCAATAATATTGAAAAAGGAA
GAGTATGAGTATTCAACATTTCCGTGTCGCCCTTATTCCCTTTTTTGCGGCATTTTGCCTTCCTGTTTTT
GCTCACCCAGAAACGCTGGTGAAAGTAAAAGATGCTGAAGATCAGTTGGGTGCACGAGTGGGTTACATCG
AACTGGATCTCAACAGCGGTAAGATCCTTGAGAGTTTTCGCCCCGAAGAACGTTTTCCAATGATGAGCAC
TTTTAAAGTTCTGCTATGTGGCGCGGTATTATCCCGTATTGACGCCGGGCAAGAGCAACTCGGTCGCCGC
ATACACTATTCTCAGAATGACTTGGTTGAGTACTCACCAGTCACAGAAAAGCATCTTACGGATGGCATGA
CAGTAAGAGAATTATGCAGTGCTGCCATAACCATGAGTGATAACACTGCGGCCAACTTACTTCTGACAAC
GATCGGAGGACCGAAGGAGCTAACCGCTTTTTTGCACAACATGGGGGATCATGTAACTCGCCTTGATCGT
TGGGAACCGGAGCTGAATGAAGCCATACCAAACGACGAGCGTGACACCACGATGCCTGTAGCAATGGCAA
CAACGTTGCGCAAACTATTAACTGGCGAACTACTTACTCTAGCTTCCCGGCAACAATTAATAGACTGGAT
GGAGGCGGATAAAGTTGCAGGACCACTTCTGCGCTCGGCCCTTCCGGCTGGCTGGTTTATTGCTGATAAA
TCTGGAGCCGGTGAGCGTGGGTCTCGCGGTATCATTGCAGCACTGGGGTCAGATGGTAAGCCCTCCCGTA
TCGTAGTTATCTACACGACGGGGAGTCAGGCAACTATGGATGAACGAAATAGACAGATCGCTGAGATAGG
TGCCTCACTGATTAAGCATTGGTAACTGTCAGACCAAGTTTACTCATATATACTTTAGATTGATTTAAAA
CTTCATTTTTAATTTAAAAGGATCTAGGTGAAGATCCTTTTTGATAATCTCATGACCAAAATCCCTTAAC
GTGAGTTTTCGTTCCACTGAGCGTCAGACCCCGTAGAAAAGATCAAAGGATCTTCTTGAGATCCTTTTTT
TCTGCGCGTAATCTGCTGCTTGCAAACAAAAAAACCACCGCTACCAGCGGTGGTTTGTTTGCCGGATCAA
GAGCTACCAACTCTTTTTCCGAAGGTAACTGGCTTCAGCAGAGCGCAGATACCAAATACTGTTCTTCTAG
TGTAGCCGTAGTTAGGCCACCACTTCAAGAACTCTGTAGCACCGCCTACATACCTCGCTCTGCTAATCCT
GTTACCAGTGGCTGCTGCCAGTGGCGATAAGTCGTGTCTTACCGGGTTGGACTCAAGACGATAGTTACCG
GATAAGGCGCAGCGGTCGGGCTGAACGGGGGGTTCGTGCACACAGCCCAGCTTGGAGCGAACGACCTACA
CCGAACTGAGATACCTACAGCGTGAGCTATGAGAAAGCGCCACGCTTCCCGAAGGGAGAAAGGCGGACAG
GTATCCGGTAAGCGGCAGGGTCGGAACAGGAGAGCGCACGAGGGAGCTTCCAGGGGGAAACGCCTGGTAT
CTTTATAGTCCTGTCGGGTTTCGCCACCTCTGACTTGAGCGTCGATTTTTGTGATGCTCGTCAGGGGGGC
GGAGCCTATGGAAAAACGCCAGCAACGCGGCCTTTTTACGGTTCCTGGTCTTTTGCTGGCCTTTTGCTCA
CATGTTCTTTCCTGCGTTATCCCCTGATTCTGTGGATAACCGTATTACCGCCTTTGAGTGAGCTGATACC
AGCGGATAACAATTTCACACAGGAAACAGCTATGACCATGATTACGCCAAGCTATCAACTTTGTATAGAA
AAGTTGGAGGGACTTCCAGCTGTCTGCGAGCCAGTCCAAAAGGGAGAGCCAGGATCCACCGGAGAGCCAG
GACCAGTCGGACCACCAGGACCATCCGGACAACCAGGAAACGACGGAACCCCAGGTAATCATTTCATAGT
TTTTCAATCCATATCTAATCACCACATCTTTCAGGACAACCTGGACCAAAGGGACCACCAGGACCAGACG
GCAAGCCAGGAGCCGACGGAAACCCAGGACAGCCAGGACCAGTCGGACCACCAGGAACCCCAGGAGAGCG
TGGAATCTGTCCAAAGTACTGCGCCATCGATGGAGGAATCTTCTTCGAGGACGGAACTCGCCGCTAAGCG
GATCGCCTTTAATTTATTCTTTGCCTTATGCGTTGCTCAAAATAAAACATTATTTCATCCAAAATAATTT
TTTGAGGTTTTAGATGAATTTGATAGTTTAGCTTGTCACTTTCTCCTGTGCGAAGAAACTTGCTAAGCAG
GTAAGCAGCATCCTTATCAAGTTTCGACCTTATCTCTCAGTAGTCGCATACGTCGTATCCCTCATCTGCT
TTGTTTTAGCCACTTCAAGGGAATTCAGATCACTTTTTCTCATGTGTTTTCAAATTTACTTTTGTGGAGT
GACCTTAATTGACCCTCTCGTCATAAGTGGACGGTGGGTAGTTACTTAACAAATTTCGAGTACAGGATAG
TGTCAATGGCATGAGACATGTAGTAGCCAAGCAATTATGGCGAATAAGTTTCAAAAACCAACATTCTGTC
AAATACAAAGACCTGCAACATTAGAGAATTCATTAAATACATCTTCGAGGAAATCAAATTTTCCCGTAGA
CGATCCCGTAGACCTACTTGTACAATATGTTCTAGATATACACTCCGAACTTAAAATATCTCGAACATTT
GTGTTGAATATTTATTTTAATTCTAGGTTTTTCAAATTCCGCACGATTTTTGCCATACTACTGCCCAATA
GTTTACATTTATTGGGCCTGGATCTGTAAGGCACTTTTGGGAGCTCCCTTTCTTTTCCTTCAAATTACCC
ATACAGATCTATAAATCACAATTTAATACAAGATTTTATTCAAGTTAAAAACATAAAAGGGGCTTTGCGG
TGGTCCCCATTTCACCAGAGAACTATAAAAAATATAAATTTAACATCAAATGTTGCAATTGATTCCCTCT
CAAAGCTGCTTGAAGAACCCTGATTCTGTCAAGCCTATGAAGATTTAAAAAAAATTGGGAAGACCCTTAG
TTCCAAACAAGTGTCGTTGACCCAGTAGGCGATATTCTGAAAAGTCATAAAATGGGGTTGCTAAAAAATT
GGTCGCTAACTTACATTTAGCTAGGAATGTTAATTGGAATAACTCATAATTTACAGTAAAATTATCAAAA
AATAGCAAAAATCAATAGAGGACCGCTACACAGGCATCCAACAGTACGAGTTCTGCGTTTTTGAATTCAA
GTTTGTACAAAAAAGCAGGCTCTTTGAGCCAATTTATCCAAGTCCTTGTAAAAAGTATTCGAAAATTGTT
AACGGATAAAATGTTTATTATAATATCAAAAACAATTTGTCAGTTGACCACTTTTTGATATATTTGACAG
AAACCGGGATGAATTGGCTCAAAGTTAGGGCGCCCTTCTATTACAGGGTTTCTGATAACAAACCGGTTAT
TAACTCCCAACAAGGGATGATTTCAATTCATCATGCTCAAATTGACCCAAATTAAGTTACATGACAAATT
CATCGCCCTTTTCAACTCTTCTTGGCTCATCATCTGTTATTCTGTTCCTATTCTGTCTGCACCCTATACC
CCTTTGCATACTCTCTCGTCATTCCTTTCTTGGATAGTGTCTTCTTCTCCCCAGCTCTGCTACTTCTATG
ACTTGCGCCCGCTGCTTTTCCGCTCGTTCCTCTCCTCTCTGACGTCTTCTTCTGCTTCTTTTCTCCTTCC
TTTTTCCCTTCTCAATCTTCCTCTTTTTCCCATTTCTGTCAATCATTCGAAGAAGAAGAAGAAGAAGACC
CTCATTCATTTCATTTTTTTTTCTGTCGGTGTGTGCTGCTCGGTTAAGAGTGAGCTCTCTATTCCACGTC
TTCTTCTTTTTCTTCTTCGATTCGAATCAATCACTCCACCAAAACGCATTCGTTTTTGGGATTCACCCCG
CGGTTCGCAATAGGTTTCTTTTTCAAATTATTAGCGTTATAAATAGAAAAATGGTGGAGTTTCAATAAAA
ATGATAATTTACAAAGTGTATTTTGATTACATGTACTCAAAAAGGTTGAAATTTTTCATACCAGTTTTCC
GGAAATCCATCTGATATCATTATCGTATTTTTCTTTTTAAAAATGTTTTCAAAAAAAAACAAAATATAGC
TGGTTATTTGGCACCCTCTAATTACCATTTTCCTGTCACACCACACTCTTTTCCTTCTTCCACTTCTTTC
CGTTTTCAGCCGCTTCCAACCAAACCGATATGAAAGCCGAGCAACAACGATCGATTCCACCCGGCTCGGC
GACCTTCCCGTCGCAGGTGAGACTCAGAAAACTAGAGAAACCGCTCAACTAACTCTTGATATCCGATTTC
ATTCTTTTCTCTTTTCTTTTTGTTGAACTTTTCCATATTTCCAGATGCCACGGCCACCACCAAGCACCGA
ACAAGGAATCACAACGGAATCGGAGCTTGCGAAGAAAGCTCAAATCACTCCGAACGACGTTTTAGCACTT
CCGGGAATCACTCAAGGTATCTTGCTCCCTTTGGATTTCAGTTTAAAACATAAATTTAGGATTCTTATGC
TCCCCATCTGCGAACATCTATAACATCGAGTTCACCAAGTTCCAAATCCGTGATCTGGACACTGAGCAAG
TGCTTTTCGAGATCGCCAAACCGGAGAACGATCAGGAGAATGATGAGTCGCCACAGGAGTCGGCAAGATA
CGTGCGTTATAGATTTGCTCCAAACTTTTTGAAACTCAAAACGGTCGGAGCAACTGTGGAATTCAAAGTA
GGAGACATCCCAATCCATCATTTCCGAATGATCGAACGTCACTTCTTCAAAGATCGCCTTCTGAAGTGTT
TTGACTTTGAATTCGGATTCTGTATTCCGAATTCACGAAACAACTGTGAACATATCTATGAGTTCCCTCA
ACTCTCTCAACAACTCAGTGAGTCATTATTCTAAAAAGTACAATTCAAAAGACTAATCTCTTTTTCAGTG
GACGACATGATCAACAATCCAAACGAGACTCGTTCTGACAGCTTCTATTTCGTCGATAACAAACTCGTCA
TGCACAACAAAGCCGACTACTCATATGATGCATAAATATTTAATACAAAAATGTTCTGGATAATTATTCT
GTCGAATAGAAAAAAAACTCCAAATGTGATTAAATTCCAATAATTCCTGTCTAGTTTGTTCCTTCCCCTT
CCCCTTCTCATGTTCAATGCATTCCTAAGCTTTTCAGTTCCCCCCTTGTTTCTATATTTTTTCGCTGTCC
TGTCACACTCGCTAAAAACACTAATCACACGGAAATCTGTTTTCAATAAAAACTCCAACTTTAACTCATT
TTCAATTTCAACTGAAAGATTTTTTCATTAGAGAATGTCTAGAACTAGGCCCGGGGAAAGCCGGGTTACC
ATAAGAAAAAAAATTACATTTTTTCTCGAATAGTAGAAACATATTGCAAGACTATTTTTCATTATTTCAG
AACACACACTGGAGAGAGACCGTATCCATGTGCTCAATGTGAGAAGGCATTCACCGACAGCTCAACTCTT
ACAAAACATCTGAGAACCCATACTGGACATAAACCTTATGTTTGCTCAATTTGTATGATGAAATTCACAC
AGAGTGGGAACTTGCATAGGCACATGAAAACTCATAAATAGTTTTTCCTATTATGGAAGTAATGTTTCTA
AATGAATATTGCCATTTTCTGCAAAATATTTTACAATCCACAAGTCTCGAACAAATTTAATCAATGTCTT
GTTTTGATACAATTTAACAAATTCACTGTGGAGAGGATTTACTATAAAAACGTTTTACACCAGCAAAAAA
TCAATAGAACATTTACATGATAAGGAGAATATATAAAAAGGGGGCATTATAATTTACTGATACAATA
